Addgene plasmid #51751: ESAM-bio-His
Purpose: Expresses full-length Endothelial cell-selective adhesion molecule precursor ectodomain in mammalian cells. C-terminal rat Cd4d3+4 tag, biotinylation sequence and His tag.
Depositing lab: Gavin Wright. Depositing organization: Wellcome Sanger Institute. Publication: A human platelet receptor protein microarray identifies FcepsilonR1alpha as an activating PEAR1 ligand. Sun Y, Vandenbriele C, Kauskot A, Verhamme P, Hoylaerts MF, Wright GJ. Mol Cell Proteomics. 2015 Feb 23. pii: mcp.M114.046946. 10.1074/mcp.M114.046946 PubMed 25713122.
Backbone
  Vector backbone: pTT3
  Backbone manufacturer: Yves Durocher, NRC
  Backbone size w/o insert (bp): 6618
  Total vector size (bp): 7373
  Modifications to backbone: Rat CD4 d3+4, enzymatic biotinylation sequence, linker and His tag (CD4d3+4-BioLHis).
  Vector type: Mammalian Expression
Growth in bacteria
  Bacterial resistance: Ampicillin, 100 μg/mL
  Growth temperature: 37°C
  Growth strain: Top10
  Copy number: High Copy
Gene/Insert
  Gene/Insert name: ESAM (alt name: Endothelial cell-selective adhesion molecule precursor)
  Species: H. sapiens (human)
  Insert size (bp): 755
  Entrez Gene: ESAM (a.k.a. UNQ220/PRO246, W117m)
  Promoter: CMV
  Tag / fusion protein: rat CD4 d3+4 (C terminal on backbone); enzymatic biotinylation sequence (C terminal on backbone); His tag (C terminal on backbone)
  Cloning method: Restriction Enzyme; 5′ cloning site NotI (not destroyed); 3′ cloning site AscI (not destroyed)
  Sequencing primers: 5′ CMV-fwd
Resource information
  A portion of this plasmid was derived from a plasmid made by: Insert was chemically synthesised.
Terms and licenses: Academic/Nonprofit Terms; Industry Terms: Not Available to Industry
Depositor comments: Article ref 20
How to cite: ESAM-bio-His was a gift from Gavin Wright (Addgene plasmid # 51751 ; http://n2t.net/addgene:51751 ; RRID:Addgene_51751)
