[The description below was written by a language model from this plasmid's Addgene catalogue record and the feature table of its GenBank file.]
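Description:
ESAM-bio-His is a mammalian expression plasmid built on the pTT3 backbone, designed to produce the extracellular region of human endothelial cell-selective adhesion molecule (ESAM) as a soluble, tagged recombinant protein. The chemically synthesised ectodomain insert (about 755 bp) sits between retained NotI and AscI sites, downstream of the human cytomegalovirus immediate-early enhancer and promoter and a Kozak consensus for efficient translation initiation. A primer site annotated as lying in a synthetic intron falls between the promoter and the start of the coding region. The transcript is terminated by the rabbit beta-globin polyadenylation signal. In bacteria the 7.4 kb plasmid is maintained at high copy through a ColE1/pUC-type origin and selected with ampicillin via the beta-lactamase gene. Remnants of a lac promoter/operator region from the cloning vector lineage are also present.

The backbone supplies a C-terminal tag module fused in frame to the ectodomain: domains 3 and 4 of rat CD4, a peptide substrate for enzymatic biotinylation, a linker and a 6xHis tag. The CD4 domains act as a common handle shared across such constructs, the biotinylation sequence allows site-specific biotin attachment and so oriented capture on streptavidin-coated surfaces, and the His tag permits metal-affinity purification. In the feature table only the 6xHis tag is annotated. The ESAM, CD4 and biotinylation segments are not marked, though the catalogue fields describe them. The associated publication concerns a human platelet receptor protein microarray, which is consistent with use of this plasmid to generate biotinylated ectodomain for arrays and extracellular receptor–ligand interaction screening.
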