LOCUS       Exported 7373 bp ds-DNA circular SYN 13-MAY-2021
DEFINITION  Expresses full-length Endothelial cell-selective adhesion molecule
            precursor ectodomain in mammalian cells. C-terminal rat Cd4d3+4 tag,
            biotinylation sequence and His tag..
ACCESSION   .
VERSION     .
KEYWORDS    ESAM-bio-His
SOURCE      synthetic DNA construct
  ORGANISM  synthetic DNA construct
REFERENCE   1 (bases 1 to 7373)
  AUTHORS   Sun Y, Vandenbriele C, Kauskot A, Verhamme P, Hoylaerts MF, Wright
            GJ
  TITLE     A human platelet receptor protein microarray identifies
            FcepsilonR1alpha as an activating PEAR1 ligand.
  JOURNAL   Mol Cell Proteomics. 2015 Feb 23. pii: mcp.M114.046946.
  PUBMED    25713122
REFERENCE   2 (bases 1 to 7373)
  AUTHORS   .
  TITLE     Direct Submission
  JOURNAL   Exported May 13, 2021 from SnapGene Server 1.1.58
            http://www.snapgene.com
FEATURES             Location/Qualifiers
     source          1..7373
                     /organism="synthetic DNA construct"
                     /mol_type="other DNA"
     CDS             644..661
                     /codon_start=1
                     /product="6xHis affinity tag"
                     /label=6xHis
                     /translation="HHHHHH"
     polyA_signal    713..768
                     /label=-beta-globin poly(A) signal
                     /note="rabbit beta-globin polyadenylation signal (Gil and
                     Proudfoot, 1987)"
     primer_bind     complement(767..786)
                     /label=rbglobpA-R
                     /note="Rabbit beta-globin polyA, reverse primer. Also
                     called rb-glob-pA-term-R"
     primer_bind     complement(3004..3022)
                     /label=pBRforEco
                     /note="pBR322 vectors, upsteam of EcoRI site, forward
                     primer"
     promoter        3090..3194
                     /gene="bla"
                     /label=AmpR promoter
     CDS             3195..4055
                     /codon_start=1
                     /gene="bla"
                     /product="beta-lactamase"
                     /label=AmpR
                     /note="confers resistance to ampicillin, carbenicillin, and
                     related antibiotics"
                     /translation="MSIQHFRVALIPFFAAFCLPVFAHPETLVKVKDAEDQLGARVGYI
                     ELDLNSGKILESFRPEERFPMMSTFKVLLCGAVLSRVDAGQEQLGRRIHYSQNDLVEYS
                     PVTEKHLTDGMTVRELCSAAITMSDNTAANLLLTTIGGPKELTAFLHNMGDHVTRLDRW
                     EPELNEAIPNDERDTTMPAAMATTLRKLLTGELLTLASRQQLIDWMEADKVAGPLLRSA
                     LPAGWFIADKSGAGERGSRGIIAALGPDGKPSRIVVIYTTGSQATMDERNRQIAEIGAS
                     LIKHW"
     primer_bind     complement(3413..3432)
                     /label=Amp-R
                     /note="Ampicillin resistance gene, reverse primer"
     rep_origin      4226..4814
                     /direction=RIGHT
                     /label=ori
                     /note="high-copy-number ColE1/pMB1/pBR322/pUC origin of
                     replication"
     primer_bind     4715..4734
                     /label=pBR322ori-F
                     /note="pBR322 origin, forward primer"
     primer_bind     4968..4985
                     /label=L4440
                     /note="L4440 vector, forward primer"
     protein_bind    5102..5123
                     /label=CAP binding site
                     /bound_moiety="E. coli catabolite activator protein"
                     /note="CAP binding activates transcription in the presence
                     of cAMP."
     promoter        5138..5168
                     /label=lac promoter
                     /note="promoter for the E. coli lac operon"
     protein_bind    5176..5192
                     /label=lac operator
                     /bound_moiety="lac repressor encoded by lacI"
                     /note="The lac repressor binds to the lac operator to
                     inhibit transcription in E. coli. This inhibition can be
                     relieved by adding lactose or
                     isopropyl-beta-D-thiogalactopyranoside (IPTG)."
     primer_bind     5181..5203
                     /label=M13/pUC Reverse
                     /note="In lacZ gene"
     primer_bind     5200..5216
                     /label=M13 rev
                     /note="common sequencing primer, one of multiple similar
                     variants"
     primer_bind     5200..5216
                     /label=M13 Reverse
                     /note="In lacZ gene. Also called M13-rev"
     enhancer        5487..5866
                     /label=CMV enhancer
                     /note="human cytomegalovirus immediate early enhancer"
     promoter        5867..6070
                     /label=CMV promoter
                     /note="human cytomegalovirus (CMV) immediate early
                     promoter"
     primer_bind     6021..6041
                     /label=CMV-F
                     /note="Human CMV immediate early promoter, forward primer"
     primer_bind     6067..6091
                     /label=LNCX
                     /note="Human CMV promoter, forward primer"
     primer_bind     6572..6591
                     /label=pMT2-F
                     /note="Synthetic intron, forward primer"
     regulatory      6625..6634
                     /regulatory_class="other"
                     /note="vertebrate consensus sequence for strong initiation
                     of translation (Kozak, 1987)"
ORIGIN
        1 gtcgacctcc atcacggcct ataagagtga gggggagtca gcggagttct ccttcccact
       61 caaccttgga gaggaaagcc tgcagggaga gttgagatgg aaggcagaga aggctccttc
      121 ttcccagtcc tggatcacct tctccctaaa gaaccaaaag gtgtctgtgc agaagtctac
      181 tagcaacccc aagttccagc tgtccgaaac gctcccactc acccttcaga taccccaggt
      241 ctcccttcag tttgctggtt ctggcaacct gaccctgact ctggacagag ggatactgta
      301 tcaggaagtg aacctggtgg tgatgaaagt gactcagccc gacagcaaca ctttgacctg
      361 tgaggtgatg ggacccacct cacccaagat gagactgatc ttgaagcagg agaatcagga
      421 ggccagggtc tccaggcagg agaaagtgat tcaagtgcag gcccctgaag caggggtgtg
      481 gcaatgtcta ctgagtgaag gtgaagaggt caagatggac tccaagatcc aggttttatc
      541 caaagggttg aattccggca gcctgcacca catcctggac gcccagaaga tgctgtggaa
      601 ccacagggac aggaacctgc ctcctctggc ccctctgggc ccccaccacc atcaccacca
      661 ttgagtctag acacgtgatt aattaaggat cccccgacct cgacctctgg ctaataaagg
      721 aaatttattt tcattgcaat agtgtgttgg aattttttgt gtctctcact cggaaggaca
      781 tatgggaggg caaatcattt ggtcgagatc cctcggagat ctctagctag aggatcgatc
      841 cccgccccgg acgaactaaa cctgactacg acatctctgc cccttcttcg cggggcagtg
      901 catgtaatcc cttcagttgg ttggtacaac ttgccaactg ggccctgttc cacatgtgac
      961 acgggggggg accaaacaca aaggggttct ctgactgtag ttgacatcct tataaatgga
     1021 tgtgcacatt tgccaacact gagtggcttt catcctggag cagactttgc agtctgtgga
     1081 ctgcaacaca acattgcctt tatgtgtaac tcttggctga agctcttaca ccaatgctgg
     1141 gggacatgta cctcccaggg gcccaggaag actacgggag gctacaccaa cgtcaatcag
     1201 aggggcctgt gtagctaccg ataagcggac cctcaagagg gcattagcaa tagtgtttat
     1261 aaggccccct tgttaaccct aaacgggtag catatgcttc ccgggtagta gtatatacta
     1321 tccagactaa ccctaattca atagcatatg ttacccaacg ggaagcatat gctatcgaat
     1381 tagggttagt aaaagggtcc taaggaacag cgatatctcc caccccatga gctgtcacgg
     1441 ttttatttac atggggtcag gattccacga gggtagtgaa ccattttagt cacaagggca
     1501 gtggctgaag atcaaggagc gggcagtgaa ctctcctgaa tcttcgcctg cttcttcatt
     1561 ctccttcgtt tagctaatag aataactgct gagttgtgaa cagtaaggtg tatgtgaggt
     1621 gctcgaaaac aaggtttcag gtgacgcccc cagaataaaa tttggacggg gggttcagtg
     1681 gtggcattgt gctatgacac caatataacc ctcacaaacc ccttgggcaa taaatactag
     1741 tgtaggaatg aaacattctg aatatcttta acaatagaaa tccatggggt ggggacaagc
     1801 cgtaaagact ggatgtccat ctcacacgaa tttatggcta tgggcaacac ataatcctag
     1861 tgcaatatga tactggggtt attaagatgt gtcccaggca gggaccaaga caggtgaacc
     1921 atgttgttac actctatttg taacaagggg aaagagagtg gacgccgaca gcagcggact
     1981 ccactggttg tctctaacac ccccgaaaat taaacggggc tccacgccaa tggggcccat
     2041 aaacaaagac aagtggccac tctttttttt gaaattgtgg agtgggggca cgcgtcagcc
     2101 cccacacgcc gccctgcggt tttggactgt aaaataaggg tgtaataact tggctgattg
     2161 taaccccgct aaccactgcg gtcaaaccac ttgcccacaa aaccactaat ggcaccccgg
     2221 ggaatacctg cataagtagg tgggcgggcc aagatagggg cgcgattgct gcgatctgga
     2281 ggacaaatta cacacacttg cgcctgagcg ccaagcacag ggttgttggt cctcatattc
     2341 acgaggtcgc tgagagcacg gtgggctaat gttgccatgg gtagcatata ctacccaaat
     2401 atctggatag catatgctat cctaatctat atctgggtag cataggctat cctaatctat
     2461 atctgggtag catatgctat cctaatctat atctgggtag tatatgctat cctaatttat
     2521 atctgggtag cataggctat cctaatctat atctgggtag catatgctat cctaatctat
     2581 atctgggtag tatatgctat cctaatctgt atccgggtag catatgctat cctaatagag
     2641 attagggtag tatatgctat cctaatttat atctgggtag catatactac ccaaatatct
     2701 ggatagcata tgctatccta atctatatct gggtagcata tgctatccta atctatatct
     2761 gggtagcata ggctatccta atctatatct gggtagcata tgctatccta atctatatct
     2821 gggtagtata tgctatccta atttatatct gggtagcata ggctatccta atctatatct
     2881 gggtagcata tgctatccta atctatatct gggtagtata tgctatccta atctgtatcc
     2941 gggtagcata tgctatcctc atgataagct gtcaaacatg agaattttct tgaagacgaa
     3001 agggcctcgt gatacgccta tttttatagg ttaatgtcat gataataatg gtttcttaga
     3061 cgtcaggtgg cacttttcgg ggaaatgtgc gcggaacccc tatttgttta tttttctaaa
     3121 tacattcaaa tatgtatccg ctcatgagac aataaccctg ataaatgctt caataatatt
     3181 gaaaaaggaa gagtatgagt attcaacatt tccgtgtcgc ccttattccc ttttttgcgg
     3241 cattttgcct tcctgttttt gctcacccag aaacgctggt gaaagtaaaa gatgctgaag
     3301 atcagttggg tgcacgagtg ggttacatcg aactggatct caacagcggt aagatccttg
     3361 agagttttcg ccccgaagaa cgttttccaa tgatgagcac ttttaaagtt ctgctatgtg
     3421 gcgcggtatt atcccgtgtt gacgccgggc aagagcaact cggtcgccgc atacactatt
     3481 ctcagaatga cttggttgag tactcaccag tcacagaaaa gcatcttacg gatggcatga
     3541 cagtaagaga attatgcagt gctgccataa ccatgagtga taacactgcg gccaacttac
     3601 ttctgacaac gatcggagga ccgaaggagc taaccgcttt tttgcacaac atgggggatc
     3661 atgtaactcg ccttgatcgt tgggaaccgg agctgaatga agccatacca aacgacgagc
     3721 gtgacaccac gatgcctgca gcaatggcaa caacgttgcg caaactatta actggcgaac
     3781 tacttactct agcttcccgg caacaattaa tagactggat ggaggcggat aaagttgcag
     3841 gaccacttct gcgctcggcc cttccggctg gctggtttat tgctgataaa tctggagccg
     3901 gtgagcgtgg gtctcgcggt atcattgcag cactggggcc agatggtaag ccctcccgta
     3961 tcgtagttat ctacacgacg gggagtcagg caactatgga tgaacgaaat agacagatcg
     4021 ctgagatagg tgcctcactg attaagcatt ggtaactgtc agaccaagtt tactcatata
     4081 tactttagat tgatttaaaa cttcattttt aatttaaaag gatctaggtg aagatccttt
     4141 ttgataatct catgaccaaa atcccttaac gtgagttttc gttccactga gcgtcagacc
     4201 ccgtagaaaa gatcaaagga tcttcttgag atcctttttt tctgcgcgta atctgctgct
     4261 tgcaaacaaa aaaaccaccg ctaccagcgg tggtttgttt gccggatcaa gagctaccaa
     4321 ctctttttcc gaaggtaact ggcttcagca gagcgcagat accaaatact gttcttctag
     4381 tgtagccgta gttaggccac cacttcaaga actctgtagc accgcctaca tacctcgctc
     4441 tgctaatcct gttaccagtg gctgctgcca gtggcgataa gtcgtgtctt accgggttgg
     4501 actcaagacg atagttaccg gataaggcgc agcggtcggg ctgaacgggg ggttcgtgca
     4561 cacagcccag cttggagcga acgacctaca ccgaactgag atacctacag cgtgagctat
     4621 gagaaagcgc cacgcttccc gaagggagaa aggcggacag gtatccggta agcggcaggg
     4681 tcggaacagg agagcgcacg agggagcttc cagggggaaa cgcctggtat ctttatagtc
     4741 ctgtcgggtt tcgccacctc tgacttgagc gtcgattttt gtgatgctcg tcaggggggc
     4801 ggagcctatg gaaaaacgcc agcaacgcgg cctttttacg gttcctggcc ttttgctggc
     4861 cttttgctca catgttcttt cctgcgttat cccctgattc tgtggataac cgtattaccg
     4921 cctttgagtg agctgatacc gctcgccgca gccgaacgac cgagcgcagc gagtcagtga
     4981 gcgaggaagc ggaagagcgc ccaatacgca aaccgcctct ccccgcgcgt tggccgattc
     5041 attaatgcag ctggcacgac aggtttcccg actggaaagc gggcagtgag cgcaacgcaa
     5101 ttaatgtgag ttagctcact cattaggcac cccaggcttt acactttatg cttccggctc
     5161 gtatgttgtg tggaattgtg agcggataac aatttcacac aggaaacagc tatgaccatg
     5221 attacgccaa gctctagcta gaggtcgacc aattctcatg tttgacagct tatcatcgca
     5281 gatccgggca acgttgttgc cattgctgca ggcgcagaac tggtaggtat ggaagatcta
     5341 tacattgaat caatattggc aattagccat attagtcatt ggttatatag cataaatcaa
     5401 tattggctat tggccattgc atacgttgta tctatatcat aatatgtaca tttatattgg
     5461 ctcatgtcca atatgaccgc catgttgaca ttgattattg actagttatt aatagtaatc
     5521 aattacgggg tcattagttc atagcccata tatggagttc cgcgttacat aacttacggt
     5581 aaatggcccg cctggctgac cgcccaacga cccccgccca ttgacgtcaa taatgacgta
     5641 tgttcccata gtaacgccaa tagggacttt ccattgacgt caatgggtgg agtatttacg
     5701 gtaaactgcc cacttggcag tacatcaagt gtatcatatg ccaagtccgc cccctattga
     5761 cgtcaatgac ggtaaatggc ccgcctggca ttatgcccag tacatgacct tacgggactt
     5821 tcctacttgg cagtacatct acgtattagt catcgctatt accatggtga tgcggttttg
     5881 gcagtacacc aatgggcgtg gatagcggtt tgactcacgg ggatttccaa gtctccaccc
     5941 cattgacgtc aatgggagtt tgttttggca ccaaaatcaa cgggactttc caaaatgtcg
     6001 taataacccc gccccgttga cgcaaatggg cggtaggcgt gtacggtggg aggtctatat
     6061 aagcagagct cgtttagtga accgtcagat cctcactctc ttccgcatcg ctgtctgcga
     6121 gggccagctg ttgggctcgc ggttgaggac aaactcttcg cggtctttcc agtactcttg
     6181 gatcggaaac ccgtcggcct ccgaacggta ctccgccacc gagggacctg agcgagtccg
     6241 catcgaccgg atcggaaaac ctctcgagaa aggcgtctaa ccagtcacag tcgcaaggta
     6301 ggctgagcac cgtggcgggc ggcagcgggt ggcggtcggg gttgtttctg gcggaggtgc
     6361 tgctgatgat gtaattaaag taggcggtct tgagacggcg gatggtcgag gtgaggtgtg
     6421 gcaggcttga gatccagctg ttggggtgag tactccctct caaaagcggg cattacttct
     6481 gcgctaagat tgtcagtttc caaaaacgag gaggatttga tattcacctg gcccgatctg
     6541 gccatacact tgagtgacaa tgacatccac tttgcctttc tctccacagg tgtccactcc
     6601 caggtccaag tttaaactgc ggccgccacc atggtcagtc tgcctggccc cctggtcacc
     6661 aatctgctgc ggtttctgtt cctgggcctg tctgccctgg cccctccttc tagagcccag
     6721 ctccagctcc atctgcccgc caacagactg caggccgtgg agggcggaga agtggtgctg
     6781 cccgcctggt acacactcca tggcgaagtg tccagctctc agccctggga ggtgccattc
     6841 gtgatgtggt tcttcaagca gaaagagaaa gaggaccagg tcctgagcta catcaacggc
     6901 gtgaccacct ccaagcctgg cgtgagcctg gtgtacagca tgcccagccg gaacctgagc
     6961 ctgagactgg aaggcctgca ggaaaaggac agcggcccct acagctgcag cgtgaacgtg
     7021 caggacaagc agggcaagag cagaggccac agcatcaaga ccctggaact gaacgtgctg
     7081 gtgccccctg cccctcctag ctgtaggctg cagggcgtgc ctcatgtggg cgctaacgtc
     7141 accctgagct gccagagccc cagatccaag cccgccgtgc agtaccagtg ggacagacag
     7201 ctccccagct tccagacctt cttcgcccct gccctggacg tgatcagagg cagcctgtcc
     7261 ctgaccaacc tgagcagcag catggccggc gtgtacgtgt gcaaggccca caacgaagtg
     7321 ggcaccgctc agtgcaatgt gaccctggaa gtgtctactg gccccggcgc gcc
//
