>Addgene plasmid #51751 | ESAM-bio-His | addgene partial sequence | sequence record 93969 | pMT2-F 5'-TTGCCTTTCTCTCCACAGGT-3'
GCGGCCGCCACCATGGTCAGTCTGCCTGGCCCCCTGGTCACCAATCTGCTGCGGCTTTCTGTTCCTGGGC
CTGTCTGCCCTGGCCCCTCCTTCTAGAGCCCAGCTCCAGCTCCATCTGCCCGCCAACAGACTGCAGGCCG
TGGAGGGCGGAGAAGTGGTGCTGCCCGCCTGGTACACACTCCATGGCGAAGTGTCCAGCTCTCAGCCCTG
GGAGGTGCCATTCGTGATGTGGTTCTTCAAGCAGAAAGAGAAAGAGGACCAGGTCCTGAGCTACATCAAC
GGCGTGACCACCTCCAAGCCTGGCGTGAGCCTGGTGTACAGCATGCCCAGCCGGAACCTGAGCCTGAGAC
TGGAAGGCCTGCAGGAAAAGGACAGCGGCCCCTACAGCTGCAGCGTGAACGTGCAGGACAAGCAGGGCAA
GAGCAGAGGCCACAGCATCAAGACCCTGGAACTGAACGTGCTGGTGCCCCCTGCCCCTCCTAGCTGTAGG
CTGCAGGGCGTGCCTCATGTGGGCGCTAACGTCACCCTGAGCTGCCAGAGCCCCAGATCCAAGCCCGCCG
TGCAGTACCAGTGGGACAGACAGCTCCCCAGCTTCCAGACCTTCTTCGCCCCTGCCCTGGACGTGATCAG
AGGCAGCCTGTCCCTGACCAACCTGAGCAGCAGCATGGCCGGCGTGTACGTGTGCAAGGCCCACAACGAA
GTGGGCACCGCTCAGTGCAATGTGACCCTGGAAGTGTCTACTGGCCCCGGCGCGCCGTCGACCTCCATCA
CGGCCTATAAGAGTGAGGGGGAGTCAGCGG
