>Addgene plasmid #51751 | ESAM-bio-His | addgene partial sequence | sequence record 94253 | rb_glob_PA_term-R 5'-CCCATATGTCCTTCCGAGTG-3'
ATAAATTTCCTTTATTAGCCAGAGGTCGAGGTCGGGGGATCCTTAATTAATCACGTGTCTAGACTCAATG
GTGGTGATGGTGGTGGGGGCCCAGAGGGGCCAGAGGAGGCAGGTTCCTGTCCCTGTGGTTCCACAGCATC
TTCTGGGCGTCCAGGATGTGGTGCAGGCTGCCGGAATTCAACCCTTTGGATAAAACCTGGATCTTGGAGT
CCATCTTGACCTCTTCACCTTCACTCAGTAGACATTGCCACACCCCTGCTTCAGGGGCCTGCACTTGAAT
CACTTTCTCCTGCCTGGAGACCCTGGCCTCCTGATTCTCCTGCTTCAAGATCAGTCTCATCTTGGGTGAG
GTGGGTCCCATCACCTCACAGGTCAAAGTGTTGCTGTCGGGCTGAGTCACTTTCATCACCACCAGGTTCA
CTTCCTGATACAGTATCCCTCTGTCCAGAGTCAGGGTCAGGTTGCCAGAACCAGCAAACTGAAGGGAGAC
CTGGGGTATCTGAAGGGTGAGTGGGAGCGTTTCGGACAGCTGGAACTTGGGGTTGCTAGTAGACTTCTGC
ACAGACACCTTTTGGTTCTTTAGGGAGAAGGTGATCCAGGACTGGGAAGAAGGAGCCTTCTCTGCCTTCC
ATCTCAACTCTCCCTGCAGGCTTTCCTCTCCAAGGTTGAGTGGGAAGGAGAACTCCGCTGACTCCCCCTC
ACTCTTATAGGCCGTGATGGAGGTCGACGGCGCGCCGGGGCCAGTAGACACTTCCAGGGTCACATTGCAC
TGA
